>Addgene plasmid #80509 | Rab3ab cds in pGem-T Easy | addgene full sequence | sequence record 176583 | Addgene NGS Result
CCTACAGCGTGAGCTATGAGAAAGCGCCACGCTTCCCGAAGGGAGAAAGGCGGACAGGTATCCGGTAAGC
GGCAGGGTCGGAACAGGAGAGCGCACGAGGGAGCTTCCAGGGGGAAACGCCTGGTATCTTTATAGTCCTG
TCGGGTTTCGCCACCTCTGACTTGAGCGTCGATTTTTGTGATGCTCGTCAGGGGGGCGGAGCCTATGGAA
AAACGCCAGCAACGCGGCCTTTTTACGGTTCCTGGCCTTTTGCTGGCCTTTTGCTCACATGTTCTTTCCT
GCGTTATCCCCTGATTCTGTGGATAACCGTATTACCGCCTTTGAGTGAGCTGATACCGCTCGCCGCAGCC
GAACGACCGAGCGCAGCGAGTCAGTGAGCGAGGAAGCGGAAGAGCGCCCAATACGCAAACCGCCTCTCCC
CGCGCGTTGGCCGATTCATTAATGCAGCTGGCACGACAGGTTTCCCGACTGGAAAGCGGGCAGTGAGCGC
AACGCAATTAATGTGAGTTAGCTCACTCATTAGGCACCCCAGGCTTTACACTTTATGCTTCCGGCTCGTA
TGTTGTGTGGAATTGTGAGCGGATAACAATTTCACACAGGAAACAGCTATGACCATGATTACGCCAAGCT
ATTTAGGTGACACTATAGAATACTCAAGCTATGCATCCAACGCGTTGGGAGCTCTCCCATATGGTCGACC
TGCAGGCGGCCGCGAATTCACTAGTGATTAGCTGTGGGATTTTCAGCAGGCGCAGTCCCGGTGCGGGGCG
GCGGGCTGCTCTGTGAGCTGCGGCCCTTGTTTGGCTCCCGTCACTGCAGGATCGGCAGCATCCAGGCTCT
CTGACATCTTCTCGCAGATTATGTCCACCAACCGCTCGAAGGTTTGTTTAACATTAATGTTGTCCTTGGC
ACTGGCTTCGAAATATTCAAAACCAAGATGCTCAGAGAGCTGTCTGCCCCTTTCAGAAGCCACGACCCTC
TCATCCTCCATGTCACACTTGTTGCCTACTAGAAGCACCTGAGCGTTATCCCATGAGTATGTCTTAATCT
GTGTGGACCAGTCCTGCACTGCAGCGAAAGACTCCTCATTGGTAATGTCGTACATGAGGATGAATCCCAT
GGCTCCACGGTAATAAGCGGTGGTGATGGTTCTGTAACGCTCCTGCCCCGCTGTGTCCCAGATTTGCAGC
TTTATCCTCTTGTCGTTCCTGTAGATGGTCTTCACCTTGAAGTCAATGCCGACGGTGCTTACGAACGCTG
GCGTGAAGGAGTCATCTGCATAGCGAAACAGAAAGCTGGTCTTCCCAACGCTGCTATTCCCGATGATTAG
GATTTTGAACATGTAATCAAAGTTCTGGTCAGAAGACTCCTTTTGTCCATAACGGTTGTCTGTAGCTGAA
GCCATCGTTAAAAGCCAATCGAATTCCCGCGGCCGCCATGGCGGCCGGGAGCATGCGACGTCGGGCCCAA
TTCGCCCTATAGTGAGTCGTATTACAATTCACTGGCCGTCGTTTTACAACGTCGTGACTGGGAAAACCCT
GGCGTTACCCAACTTAATCGCCTTGCAGCACATCCCCCTTTCGCCAGCTGGCGTAATAGCGAAGAGGCCC
GCACCGATCGCCCTTCCCAACAGTTGCGCAGCCTGAATGGCGAATGG
[124 nt withheld, positions 1658-1781]
C
[91 nt withheld, positions 1783-1873]
A
[49 nt withheld, positions 1875-1923]
CCTTTGACGTTGGAGTCCACGTTCTTT
[37 nt withheld, positions 1951-1987]
ACCCTATCTCGGTCTATTCTTTTGATTTATAAGGGATTTTGCCGATTTCGGCCTATTGGTTAAAAAATGA
GCTGATTTAACAAAAATTTAACGCGAATTTTAACAAAATATTAACGCTTACAATTTCCTGATGCGGTATT
TTCTCCTTACGCATCTGTGCGGTATTTCACACCGCATCAGGTGGCACTTTTCGGGGAAATGTGCGCGGAA
CCCCTATTTGTTTATTTTTCTAAATACATTCAAATATGTATCCGCTCATGAGACAATAACCCTGATAAAT
GCTTCAATAATATTGAAAAAGGAAGAGTATGAGTATTCAACATTTCCGTGTCGCCCTTATTCCCTTTTTT
GCGGCATTTTGCCTTCCTGTTTTTGCTCACCCAGAAACGCTGGTGAAAGTAAAAGATGCTGAAGATCAGT
TGGGTGCACGAGTGGGTTACATCGAACTGGATCTCAACAGCGGTAAGATCCTTGAGAGTTTTCGCCCCGA
AGAACGTTTTCCAATGATGAGCACTTTTAAAGTTCTGCTATGTGGCGCGGTATTATCCCGTATTGACGCC
GGGCAAGAGCAACTCGGTCGCCGCATACACTATTCTCAGAATGACTTGGTTGAGTACTCACCAGTCACAG
AAAAGCATCTTACGGATGGCATGACAGTAAGAGAATTATGCAGTGCTGCCATAACCATGAGTGATAACAC
TGCGGCCAACTTACTTCTGACAACGATCGGAGGACCGAAGGAGCTAACCGCTTTTTTGCACAACATGGGG
GATCATGTAACTCGCCTTGATCGTTGGGAACCGGAGCTGAATGAAGCCATACCAAACGACGAGCGTGACA
CCACGATGCCTGTAGCAATGGCAACAACGTTGCGCAAACTATTAACTGGCGAACTACTTACTCTAGCTTC
CCGGCAACAATTAATAGACTGGATGGAGGCGGATAAAGTTGCAGGACCACTTCTGCGCTCGGCCCTTCCG
GCTGGCTGGTTTATTGCTGATAAATCTGGAGCCGGTGAGCGTGGGTCTCGCGGTATCATTGCAGCACTGG
GGCCAGATGGTAAGCCCTCCCGTATCGTAGTTATCTACACGACGGGGAGTCAGGCAACTATGGATGAACG
AAATAGACAGATCGCTGAGATAGGTGCCTCACTGATTAAGCATTGGTAACTGTCAGACCAAGTTTACTCA
TATATACTTTAGATTGATTTAAAACTTCATTTTTAATTTAAAAGGATCTAGGTGAAGATCCTTTTTGATA
ATCTCATGACCAAAATCCCTTAACGTGAGTTTTCGTTCCACTGAGCGTCAGACCCCGTAGAAAAGATCAA
AGGATCTTCTTGAGATCCTTTTTTTCTGCGCGTAATCTGCTGCTTGCAAACAAAAAAACCACCGCTACCA
GCGGTGGTTTGTTTGCCGGATCAAGAGCTACCAACTCTTTTTCCGAAGGTAACTGGCTTCAGCAGAGCGC
AGATACCAAATACTGTTCTTCTAGTGTAGCCGTAGTTAGGCCACCACTTCAAGAACTCTGTAGCACCGCC
TACATACCTCGCTCTGCTAATCCTGTTACCAGTGGCTGCTGCCAGTGGCGATAAGTCGTGTCTTACCGGG
TTGGACTCAAGACGATAGTTACCGGATAAGGCGCAGCGGTCGGGCTGAACGGGGGGTTCGTGCACACAGC
CCAGCTTGGAGCGAACGACCTACACCGAACTGAGATA
Features (pLannotate 1.2.2; 14 found; start..end, strand, type, name):
    394..486     +  CDS            lacI (fragment): lac repressor; lacI; The lac repressor binds to the lac operator to inhibit transcription in E. coli. This inhibition can be relieved by adding lactose or isopropyl-β-D-thiogalactopyranoside (IPTG).
    499..520     +  protein_bind   CAP binding site: CAP binding activates transcription in the presence of cAMP. E. coli catabolite activator protein
    535..565     +  promoter       lac promoter: promoter for the E. coli lac operon
    573..589     +  protein_bind   lac operator: The lac repressor binds to the lac operator to inhibit transcription in E. coli. This inhibition can be relieved by adding lactose or isopropyl-β-D-thiogalactopyranoside (IPTG). lac repressor encoded by lacI
    631..649     +  promoter       SP6 promoter: promoter for bacteriophage SP6 RNA polymerase
    661..723     +  CDS            VESPI_VESMG (fragment): Experimental evidence at protein level: Swiss-Prot protein existence level 1. Shows contractile activity on isolated ileum smooth muscle. From Vespa magnifica (Hornet).
    746..1405    -  CDS            Rab3a: RAB3A_MOUSE - Experimental evidence at protein level: Swiss-Prot protein existence level 1. Small GTP-binding protein that plays a central role in regulated exocytosis and secretion. Controls the recruitment, tethering and docking of secretory vesicles to the plasma membrane (PubMed:11598194). Upon stimulation, switches to its active GTP-bound form, cycles to vesicles and recruits effectors such as RIMS1, RIMS2, Rabphilin-3A/RPH3A, RPH3AL or SYTL4 to help the docking of vesicules onto the plasma membrane (By similarity). Upon GTP hydrolysis by GTPase-activating protein, dissociates from the ve
   1476..1494    -  promoter       T7 promoter: promoter for bacteriophage T7 RNA polymerase
   1497..1654    +  CDS            lacZα (fragment): LacZα fragment of β-galactosidase; lacZ fragment
   1658..2086    +  rep_origin     f1 ori (sequence partly withheld): f1 bacteriophage origin of replication; arrow indicates direction of (+) strand synthesis
   2114..2164    -  misc_feature   bom (fragment): basis of mobility region from pBR322
   2191..2295    +  promoter       AmpR promoter: bla
   2296..3156    +  CDS            AmpR: β-lactamase; bla; confers resistance to ampicillin, carbenicillin, and related antibiotics
   3327..211     +  rep_origin     ori (across the origin): high-copy-number ColE1/pMB1/pBR322/pUC origin of replication
