[The description below was written by a language model from this plasmid's Addgene catalogue record and pLannotate feature annotations shown in this document.]
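Description:
Rab3ab cds in pGem-T Easy is a bacterial cloning plasmid of about 3.7 kb carrying the coding sequence of zebrafish (Danio rerio) rab3ab in the commercial pGEM-T Easy TA-cloning backbone. It belongs to a library of full-length zebrafish rab clones. The plasmid replicates in E. coli from a high-copy ColE1/pUC-type origin and is selected with ampicillin through the β-lactamase (AmpR) gene and its own promoter. An f1 phage origin is also present, which allows single-stranded DNA production. The lac promoter/operator, the CAP binding site and the lacZα fragments around the cloning site are remnants of the backbone's blue/white screening system, which the insert disrupts.

The insert was annotated by homology to mouse Rab3a, a small GTP-binding protein involved in regulated exocytosis and the docking of secretory vesicles. It sits between opposing bacteriophage SP6 and T7 RNA polymerase promoters. The coding sequence lies on the minus strand in the same orientation as the T7 promoter, so T7 transcription should give sense RNA, while SP6 transcription should give the antisense strand suitable as a riboprobe. This fits the stated purpose of in situ hybridisation, and the clone can also serve as a template for subcloning the coding sequence. No eukaryotic promoter, tag or reporter is annotated, so it is not an expression vector for animal cells. A short annotated hit to a hornet peptide next to the cloning site is probably a spurious match to polylinker sequence. Quality-control sequencing found a Q216R substitution relative to the reference gene entry, and its effect on protein function is unknown.
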