Addgene plasmid #80509: Rab3ab cds in pGem-T Easy
Purpose: Can be used for in situ hybridisation or other purposes
Depositing lab: Rob Parton. Depositing organization: University of Queensland, Institute for Molecular Bioscience. Publication: A plasmid library of full-length zebrafish rab proteins for in vivo cell biology. Hall TE, Martel N, Lo HP, Xiong Z, Parton RG. Cell Logist. 2017 Mar 1;7(1):e1301151. doi: 10.1080/21592799.2017.1301151. eCollection 2017. PubMed 28396820.
Backbone
  Vector backbone: pGemT easy
  Backbone manufacturer: Promega
Growth in bacteria
  Bacterial resistance: Ampicillin, 100 μg/mL
  Growth temperature: 37°C
  Growth strain: DH5alpha
  Copy number: High Copy
Gene/Insert
  Gene/Insert name: rab3ab
  Species: D. rerio (zebrafish)
  Entrez Gene: rab3ab (a.k.a. rab3a, si:ch211-255d18.4, zgc:112516)
Terms and licenses: Academic/Nonprofit Terms; Industry Terms: Not Available to Industry
Depositor comments: *Note: Compared to the Entrez Genbank entry for Rab3ab, Addgene's quality control sequencing finds a Q216R amino acid residue substitution. The effect of this residue change on protein function is unknown.
How to cite: Rab3ab cds in pGem-T Easy was a gift from Rob Parton (Addgene plasmid # 80509 ; http://n2t.net/addgene:80509 ; RRID:Addgene_80509)
